>Addgene plasmid #182729 | pGWT35S-KON206-MXMT | addgene full sequence | sequence record 361329 | Addgene NGS Result
GGTTTGCGTATTGGGCGCTCTTCCGCTTCCTCGCTCACTGACTCGCTGCGCTCGGTCGTTCGGCTGCGGC
GAGCGGTATCAGCTCACTCAAAGGCGGTAATACGGTTATCCACAGAATCAGGGGATAACGCAGGAAAGAA
CATGTGAGCAAAAGGCCAGCAAAAGGCCAGGAACCGTAAAAAGGCCGCGTTGCTGGCGTTTTTCCATAGG
CTCCGCCCCCCTGACGAGCATCACAAAAATCGACGCTCAAGTCAGAGGTGGCGAAACCCGACAGGACTAT
AAAGATACCAGGCGTTTCCCCCTGGAAGCTCCCTCGTGCGCTCTCCTGTTCCGACCCTGCCGCTTACCGG
ATACCTGTCCGCCTTTCTCCCTTCGGGAAGCGTGGCGCTTTCTCATAGCTCACGCTGTAGGTATCTCAGT
TCGGTGTAGGTCGTTCGCTCCAAGCTGGGCTGTGTGCACGAACCCCCCGTTCAGCCCGACCGCTGCGCCT
TATCCGGTAACTATCGTCTTGAGTCCAACCCGGTAAGACACGACTTATCGCCACTGGCAGCAGCCACTGG
TAACAGGATTAGCAGAGCGAGGTATGTAGGCGGTGCTACAGAGTTCTTGAAGTGGTGGCCTAACTACGGC
TACACTAGAAGAACAGTATTTGGTATCTGCGCTCTGCTGAAGCCAGTTACCTTCGGAAAAAGAGTTGGTA
GCTCTTGATCCGGCAAACAAACCACCGCTGGTAGCGGTGGTTTTTTTGTTTGCAAGCAGCAGATTACGCG
CAGAAAAAAAGGATCTCAAGAAGATCCTTTGATCTTTTCTACGGGGTCTGACGCTCAGTGGAACGAAAAC
TCACGTTAAGGGATTTTGGTCATGAGATTATCAAAAAGGATCTTCACCTAGATCCTTTTAAATTAAAAAT
GAAGTTTTAAATCAATCTAAAGTATATATGTTTTAATTAGAAAAACTCATCGAGCATCAAATGAAACTGC
AATTTATTCATATCAGGATTATCAATACCATATTTTTGAAAAAGCCGTTTCTGTAATGAAGGAGAAAACT
CACCGAGGCAGTTCCATAGGATGGCAAGATCCTGGTATCGGTCTGCGATTCCGACTCGTCCAACATCAAT
ACAACCTATTAATTTCCCCTCGTCAAAAATAAGGTTATCAAGTGAGAAATCACCATGAGTGACGACTGAA
TCCGGTGAGAATGGCAATAGCTTATGCATTTCTTTCCAGACTTGTTCAACAGGCCAGCCATTACGCTCGT
CATCAAAATCACTCGCATCAACCAAACCGTTATTCATTCGTGATTGCGCCTGAGCGAGACGAAATACGCG
ATCGCTGTTAAAAGGACAATTACAAACAGGAATCGAATGCAACCGGCGCAGGAACACTGCCAGCGCATCA
ACAATATTTTCACCTGAATCAGGATATTCTTCTAATACCTGGAATGCTGTTTTCCCTGGGATCGCAGAGG
TGAGTAACCATGCATCATCAGGAGTACGGATAAAATGCTTGATGGTCGGAAGAGGCATAAATTCCGTCAG
CCAGTTTAGTCTGACCATCTCATCTGTAACATCATTGGCAACGCTACCTTTGCCATGTTTCAGAAACAAC
TCTGGCGCATCGGGCTTCCCATACAATCGATAGATTGTCGCACCTGATTGCCCGACATTATCGCGAGCCC
ATTTATACCCATATAAATCAGCATCCATGTTGGAATTTAATCGCGGCCTTGAGCAAGACGTTTCCCGTTG
AATATGGCTCATAACACCCCTTGTATTACTGTTTATGTAAGCAGACATAAGCATTTATCAGGGTTATTGT
CTCATGAGCGGATACATATTTGAATGTATTTAGAAAAATAAACAAATAGGGGTTCCGCGCACATTTCCCC
GAAAAGTGCCACCTGACGTCTAAGAAACCATTATTATCATGACATTAACCTATAAAAATAGGCGTATCAC
GAGGCCCTTTCGTCTCGCGCGTTTCGGTGATGACGGTGAAAACCTCTGACACATGCAGCTCCCGGAGACG
GTCACAGCTTGTCTGTAAGCGGATGCCGGGAGCAGACAAGCCCGTCAGGGCGCGTCAGCGGGTGTTGGCG
GGTGTCGGGGCTGGCTTAACTATGCGGCATCAGAGCAGATTGTACTGAGAGTGCACCATATGCGGTGTGA
AATACCGCACAGATGCGTAAGGAGAAAATATTACTACAGGCGCCATTCGCCATTCAGGCTGCGCAACTGT
TGGGAAGGGCGATCGGTGCGGGCCTCTTCGCTATTACGCCAGCTGGCGAAAGGGGGATGTGCTGCAAGGC
GATTAAGTTGGGTAACGCCAGGGTTTTCCCAGTCACGACGTTGTAAAACGACGGCCAGTGAGCTAGTGTA
ATACGACTCACTATAGGGCGCGGCCGCAGAATTCGAGCTCGGTACCCGGGATCTCGAGGCCAGATCTCCC
GGGCTCAGAAGACCGAGGGCTATTGAGACTTTTCAACAAAGGGTAATATCGGGAAACCTCCTCGGATTCC
ATTGCCCAGCTATCTGTCACTTATCGAAAGGACAGTAGAAAAGGAAGGTGGCTCCTACAAATGCCATCAT
TGCGATAAAGGAAAGGCTATCGTTCAAGATGCCTCTACCGACAGTGGTCCCAAAGATGGACCCCCACCCA
CGAGGAACATCGTGGAAAAAGAAGACGTTCCAACCACGTCTTCAAAGCAAGTGGATTGATGTGATATCTC
CACTGACGTAAGGGATGACGCACAATCCCACTATCCTTCGCAAGACCCTTCCTCTATATAAGGAAGTTCA
TTTCATTTGGAGAGGACAGGCTTCTTGAGATCCTTCAACAATTACCAACAACAACAAACAACAAACAACA
TTACAATTACTATTTACAATTACAGAATTCGAGCTCGGTACCAAGCTTGGAGGCTCAGGAGGCTCCACAA
GTTTGTACAAAAAAGCAGGCTTCATGGTGAGTGTGATTAAACCAGAGATGAAGATGAGGTACTACATGGA
CGGCTCCGTCAATGGGCATGAGTTCACAATTGAAGGTGAAGGCACAGGCAGACCTTACGAGGGACATCAA
GAGATGACACTACGCGTCACAATGGCCGAGGGCGGGCCAATGCCTTTCGCGTTTGACTTAGTGTCACACG
TGTTCTGTTACGGCCACAGAGTATTTACTAAATATCCAGAAGAGATACCAGACTATTTCAAACAAGCATT
TCCTGAAGGCCTGTCATGGGAAAGGTCGTTGGAGTTCGAAGATGGTGGGTCCGCTTCAGTCAGTGCGCAT
ATAAGCCTTAGAGGAAACACCTTCTACCACAAATCCAAATTTACTGGGGTTAACTTTCCTGCCGATGGTC
CTATCATGCAAAACCAAAGTGTTGATTGGGAGCCATCAACCGAGAAAATTACTGCCAGCGACGGAGTTCT
GAAGGGTGATGTTACGATGTACCTAAAACTTGAAGGAGGCGGCAATCACAAATGCCAAATGAAGACTACT
TACAAGGCGGCAAAAGAGATTCTTGAAATGCCAGGAGACCATTACATCGGCCATCGCCTCGTCAGGAAAA
CCGAAGGCAACTAAGACCCAGCTTTCTTGTACAAAGTGGTTGGAGGCTCAGGAGGCTCCCCATGGATGGA
GCTCCAAGAAGTCCTGCATATGAATGAAGGTGAAGGCGATACAAGCTACGCCAAGAATGCATCCTACAAT
CTGGCTCTTGCCAAGGTGAAACCTTTCCTTGAACAATGCATACGAGAATTGTTGCGGGCCAACTTGCCCA
ACATCAACAAGTGCATTAAAGTTGCGGATTTGGGATGCGCTTCTGGACCAAACACACTTTTAACAGTGCG
GGACATTGTGCAAAGTATTGACAAAGTTGGCCAGGAAGAGAAGAATGAATTAGAACGTCCCACCATTCAG
ATTTTTCTGAATGATCTTTTCCAAAATGATTTCAATTCGGTTTTCAAGTTGCTGCCAAGCTTCTACCGCA
AACTCGAGAAAGAAAATGGACGCAAGATAGGATCGTGCCTAATAAGCGCAATGCCTGGCTCTTTCTACGG
CAGACTCTTCCCCGAGGAGTCCATGCATTTTTTGCACTCTTGTTACAGTGTTCATTGGTTATCTCAGGTT
CCCAGCGGTTTGGTGATTGAATTGGGGATTGGTGCAAACAAAGGGAGTATTTACTCTTCCAAAGGATGTC
GTCCGCCCGTCCAGAAGGCATATTTGGATCAATTTACGAAAGATTTTACCACATTTCTAAGGATTCATTC
GAAAGAGTTGTTTTCACGTGGCCGAATGCTCCTTACCTGCATTTGTAAAGTAGATGAATTCGACGAACCG
AATCCCCTAGACTTACTTGACATGGCAATAAACGACTTGATTGTTGAGGGACTTCTGGAGGAAGAAAAAT
TGGATAGTTTCAATATTCCATTCTTTACACCTTCAGCAGAAGAAGTAAAGTGCATAGTTGAGGAGGAAGG
TTCTTGCGAAATTTTATATCTGGAGACTTTTAAGGCCCATTATGATGCTGCCTTCTCTATTGATGATGAT
TACCCAGTAAGATCCCATGAACAAATTAAAGCAGAGTATGTGGCATCATTAATTAGATCAGTTTACGAAC
CCATCCTCGCAAGTCATTTTGGAGAAGCTATTATGCCTGACTTATTCCACAGGCTTGCGAAGCATGCAGC
AAAGGTTCTCCACATGGGCAAAGGCTGCTATAATAATCTTATCATTTCTCTCGCCAAAAAGCCAGAGAAG
TCAGACGTGTAAACTAGTATCTAGAATCGTTCAAACATTTGGCAATAAAGTTTCTTAAGATTGAATCCTG
TTGCCGGTCTTGCGATGATTATCATATAATTTCTGTTGAATTACGTTAAGCATGTAATAATTAACATGTA
ATGCATGACGTTATTTATGAGATGGGTTTTTATGATTAGAGTCCCGCAATTATACATTTAATACGCGATA
GAAAACAAAATATAGCGCGCAAACTAGGATAAATTATCGCGCGCGGTGTCATCTATGTTACTAGATGCGG
CCGCAATTGTGGATCCGCTCTAGAGTCGACCTGCAGGCATGCAAGCTTGCGGCCGCGTATTCTATAGTGT
CACCTAAATAGCATGGCGTAATCATGGTCATAGCTGTTTCCTGTGTGAAATTGTTATCCGCTCACAATTC
CACACAACATACGAGCCGGAAGCATAAAGTGTAAAGCCTGGGGTGCCTAATGAGTGAGCTAACTCACATT
AATTGCGTTGCGCTCACTGCCCGCTTTCCAGTCGGGAAACCTGTCGTGCCAGCTGCATTAATGAATCGGC
CAACGCGCGGGGAGAGGC
Features (pLannotate 1.2.2; 23 found; start..end, strand, type, name):
    201..789     -  rep_origin     ori: high-copy-number ColE1/pMB1/pBR322/pUC origin of replication
    947..1762    -  CDS            KanR: aminoglycoside phosphotransferase; aph(3')-Ia; confers resistance to kanamycin in bacteria or G418 (Geneticin®) in eukaryotes
   1799..1879    -  promoter       AmpR promoter (fragment): bla
   1974..2009    +  CDS            rop (fragment): Rop protein, which maintains plasmids at low copy number; rop
   2111..2200    +  misc_feature   bom (fragment): basis of mobility region from pBR322
   2216..2371    -  CDS            lacZα (fragment): LacZα fragment of β-galactosidase; lacZ fragment
   2379..2397    +  promoter       T7 promoter: promoter for bacteriophage T7 RNA polymerase
   2409..2430    +  misc_feature   MCS (fragment): pUC18/19 multiple cloning site
   2474..2818    +  promoter       CaMV 35S promoter: strong constitutive promoter from cauliflower mosaic virus
   2770..2816    +  promoter       minimal CaMV 35S promoter: minimal 35S promoter from cauliflower mosaic virus
   2838..2893    +  misc_feature   TMV Ω: translational enhancer from the tobacco mosaic virus 5'-leader sequence (Gallie et al., 1988)
   2895..2912    +  misc_feature   MCS (fragment): pUC18/19 multiple cloning site
   2937..2961    +  protein_bind   attB1: mutant version of attB; recombination site for the Gateway® BP reaction BP Clonase™
   2964..3581    +  CDS            mKO2 (fragment): mKO2 is a basic (constitutively fluorescent) orange fluorescent protein published in 2008, derived from Verrillofungia concinna. It has moderate acid sensitivity.
   3586..3610    -  protein_bind   attB2: mutant version of attB; recombination site for the Gateway® BP reaction BP Clonase™
   3636..4769    +  CDS            MXMT1: MXMT1_COFAR - Also known as CTS1 From Coffea arabica (Arabian coffee).
   4786..5036    +  terminator     NOS terminator: nopaline synthase terminator and poly(A) signal
   5058..5088    +  misc_feature   MCS (fragment): pUC18/19 multiple cloning site
   5101..5119    -  promoter       SP6 promoter: promoter for bacteriophage SP6 RNA polymerase
   5161..5177    -  protein_bind   lac operator: The lac repressor binds to the lac operator to inhibit transcription in E. coli. This inhibition can be relieved by adding lactose or isopropyl-β-D-thiogalactopyranoside (IPTG). lac repressor encoded by lacI
   5185..5215    -  promoter       lac promoter: promoter for the E. coli lac operon
   5230..5251    -  protein_bind   CAP binding site: CAP binding activates transcription in the presence of cAMP. E. coli catabolite activator protein
   5264..18      -  CDS            lacI (fragment) (across the origin): lac repressor; lacI; The lac repressor binds to the lac operator to inhibit transcription in E. coli. This inhibition can be relieved by adding lactose or isopropyl-β-D-thiogalactopyranoside (IPTG).
