[The description below was written by a language model from this plasmid's Addgene catalogue record and pLannotate feature annotations shown in this document.]
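Description:
pGWT35S-KON206-MXMT is a small (about 5.3 kb) plant expression plasmid built on the pGWT35S backbone and intended for transient expression in plant cells rather than stable transformation; the feature table shows no T-DNA borders or plant selectable marker. It is propagated in E. coli through a high-copy ColE1/pUC-type origin and selected with kanamycin via an aph(3')-Ia (KanR) gene. Remnants of earlier cloning vectors surround the cassette, including lacZα, rop, bom and lacI fragments, a lac promoter/operator, and flanking T7 and SP6 promoters. None of these has a stated role in the construct's function.

The expression cassette is driven by the constitutive CaMV 35S promoter followed by the tobacco mosaic virus Ω leader, a translational enhancer, and is terminated by the nopaline synthase (NOS) terminator. Between them lies KON206, the N-terminal fragment (residues 1–206) of the monomeric orange fluorescent protein mKO2, flanked by attB1 and attB2 sites left from Gateway recombination. Downstream of attB2 is the coding sequence for MXMT1, a Coffea arabica protein also known as CTS1. The name and layout imply a KON206-MXMT fusion read through the attB2 linker, although the record does not explicitly confirm the reading frame. The backbone note states that MXMT was subcloned via NcoI/SpeI into vectors encoding the BiFC fragments.

The construct serves in an orange bimolecular fluorescence complementation (BiFC) assay. The non-fluorescent KON206 fragment regains fluorescence only when brought close to a complementary C-terminal mKO2 fragment carried on a partner protein, so the signal reports protein–protein interaction in living plant cells. The partner construct is not described in this record.
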