Addgene plasmid #182729: pGWT35S-KON206-MXMT
Purpose: Transient expression of KON206-MXMT in plant cell
Depositing lab: Yutaka Kodama. Depositing organization: Utsunomiya University. Publication: A novel orange-colored bimolecular fluorescence complementation (BiFC) assay using monomeric Kusabira-Orange protein. Fujii Y, Yoshimura A, Kodama Y. Biotechniques. 2018 Apr;64(4):153-161. doi: 10.2144/btn-2017-0121. PubMed 29661017.
Backbone
  Vector backbone: pGWT35S
  Modifications to backbone: the MXMT gene was subcloned into the NcoI/SpeI site of the p35S-sfGFP vectors encoding the BiFC fragments.
  Vector type: Plant Expression
Growth in bacteria
  Bacterial resistance: Kanamycin, 50 μg/mL
  Growth temperature: 37°C
  Growth strain: DH5alpha
  Copy number: Unknown
Gene/Insert
  Gene/Insert name: KON206 (alt name: N-terminal fragment of mKO2, aa1-206)
  Species: Synthetic
  Promoter: CaMV 35S promoter
  Cloning method: Gateway Cloning
  Sequencing primers: 5′ GGGGACAAGTTTGTACAAAAAAGCAGGCTTCATGGTGAGTGTGATTAAA; 3′ GGGGACCACTTTGTACAAGAAAGCTGGGTCTTAGTTGCCTTCGGTTTTC
Terms and licenses: Academic/Nonprofit Terms; Industry Terms: Not Available to Industry
How to cite: pGWT35S-KON206-MXMT was a gift from Yutaka Kodama (Addgene plasmid # 182729 ; http://n2t.net/addgene:182729 ; RRID:Addgene_182729)
